Addgene plasmid #99654: dSp-p65 Full (1-261)
Purpose: Expresses dSp Cas9 fused to p65 activation domain
Depositing lab: George Church. Depositing organization: Harvard Medical School. Publication: Rational design of a compact CRISPR-Cas9 activator for AAV-mediated delivery. Vora S, Cheng J, Xiao R, VanDusen NJ, Quintino L, Pu WT, Vandenberghe LH, Chavez A, Church G. bioRxiv 2018. 298620 10.1101/298620.
Backbone
  Vector backbone: pBR322
  Vector type: Mammalian Expression
Growth in bacteria
  Bacterial resistance: Ampicillin, 100 μg/mL
  Growth temperature: 37°C
  Growth strain: DH5alpha
  Copy number: Low Copy
Gene/Insert
  Gene/Insert name: dCas9
  Species: Synthetic
  Mutation: dead Cas9
  Tag / fusion protein: p65 activation domain (C terminal on insert)
  Cloning method: Restriction Enzyme; 5′ cloning site unknown (unknown if destroyed); 3′ cloning site unknown (unknown if destroyed)
Terms and licenses: Academic/Nonprofit Terms; Industry Terms: Not Available to Industry
Depositor comments: Please visit https://doi.org/10.1101/298620 for bioRxiv preprint.
How to cite: dSp-p65 Full (1-261) was a gift from George Church (Addgene plasmid # 99654 ; http://n2t.net/addgene:99654 ; RRID:Addgene_99654)
