[The description below was written by a language model from this plasmid's Addgene catalogue record and pLannotate feature annotations shown in this document.]
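Description:
dSp-p65 Full (1-261) is an 8.1 kb mammalian expression plasmid that produces a nuclease-dead Streptococcus pyogenes Cas9 fused at its C terminus to a transcriptional activation domain from the NF-κB subunit p65 (human RELA). The catalogue lists the backbone as pBR322 and the copy number as low. The annotated sequence shows a ColE1/pMB1-family origin of replication, a fragment of the pBR322 bom region, and a β-lactamase gene under its own promoter, so the plasmid is propagated in E. coli under ampicillin selection. No mammalian selection marker is annotated.

The expression cassette is driven by the human cytomegalovirus immediate early enhancer and promoter. Downstream lies the Cas9m4 coding sequence, a dCas9 variant carrying the D10A, D839A, H840A and N863A substitutions. These mutations abolish DNA cleavage while leaving guide-RNA-directed DNA binding intact. After a short gap in the annotation comes a 780 nt RELA fragment, which fits the "1-261" in the plasmid name if that refers to the residues of the activation domain segment used. An HSV thymidine kinase polyadenylation signal follows, and a small reverse-oriented remnant of the bGH polyadenylation signal appears to be a cloning vestige. The feature table does not annotate any nuclear localization signals, linkers or guide RNA cassette, so a guide would have to be supplied from a separate construct.

When directed to a promoter region by a guide RNA, the fusion recruits transcriptional machinery through p65 to activate the target gene. The associated work concerns the rational design of a compact CRISPR-Cas9 activator for AAV delivery. The "Full" designation suggests that this construct serves as the untruncated p65 reference, although the record does not say so explicitly.
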