Features (pLannotate 1.2.2; 10 found; start..end, strand, type, name):
    110..489     +  enhancer       CMV enhancer: human cytomegalovirus immediate early enhancer
    490..693     +  promoter       CMV promoter: human cytomegalovirus (CMV) immediate early promoter
    808..4911    +  CDS            Cas9m4: catalytically dead mutant of the Cas9 endonuclease from the Streptococcus pyogenes Type II CRISPR/Cas system RNA-guided DNA-binding protein that lacks endonuclease activity due to the mutations D10A, D839A, H840A, and N863A (Mali et al., 2013)
   4978..5757    +  CDS            RELA (fragment): TF65_HUMAN - Also known as NFKB3. Experimental evidence at protein level: Swiss-Prot protein existence level 1. NF-kappa-B is a pleiotropic transcription factor present in almost all cell types and is the endpoint of a series of signal transduction events that are initiated by a vast array of stimuli related to many biological processes such as inflammation, immunity, differentiation, cell growth, tumorigenesis and apoptosis. NF-kappa-B is a homo- or heterodimeric complex formed by the Rel-like domain- containing proteins RELA/p65, RELB, NFKB1/p105, NFKB1/p50, REL and NFKB2/p52. The heterodime
   5856..5904    +  polyA_signal   HSV TK poly(A) signal: herpes simplex virus thymidine kinase polyadenylation signal (Cole and Stacy, 1985)
   5995..6011    -  polyA_signal   bGH poly(A) signal (fragment): bovine growth hormone polyadenylation signal
   6218..6806    -  rep_origin     ori: high-copy-number ColE1/pMB1/pBR322/pUC origin of replication
   6977..7837    -  CDS            AmpR: β-lactamase; bla; confers resistance to ampicillin, carbenicillin, and related antibiotics
   7838..7942    -  promoter       AmpR promoter: bla
   8001..8053    -  misc_feature   bom (fragment): basis of mobility region from pBR322
>Addgene plasmid #99654 | dSp-p65 Full (1-261) | addgene full sequence | sequence record 191911 | Addgene NGS Result
AAAATTTAAGCTACAACAAGGCAAGGCTTGACCGACAATTGCATGAAGAATCTGCTTAGGGTTAGGCGTT
TTGCGCTGCTTCGCGATGTACGGGCCAGATATACGCGTTGACATTGATTATTGACTAGTTATTAATAGTA
ATCAATTACGGGGTCATTAGTTCATAGCCCATATATGGAGTTCCGCGTTACATAACTTACGGTAAATGGC
CCGCCTGGCTGACCGCCCAACGACCCCCGCCCATTGACGTCAATAATGACGTATGTTCCCATAGTAACGC
CAATAGGGACTTTCCATTGACGTCAATGGGTGGAGTATTTACGGTAAACTGCCCACTTGGCAGTACATCA
AGTGTATCATATGCCAAGTACGCCCCCTATTGACGTCAATGACGGTAAATGGCCCGCCTGGCATTATGCC
CAGTACATGACCTTATGGGACTTTCCTACTTGGCAGTACATCTACGTATTAGTCATCGCTATTACCATGG
TGATGCGGTTTTGGCAGTACATCAATGGGCGTGGATAGCGGTTTGACTCACGGGGATTTCCAAGTCTCCA
CCCCATTGACGTCAATGGGAGTTTGTTTTGGCACCAAAATCAACGGGACTTTCCAAAATGTCGTAACAAC
TCCGCCCCATTGACGCAAATGGGCGGTAGGCGTGTACGGTGGGAGGTCTATATAAGCAGAGCTCGTTTAG
TGAACCGTCAGATCGCCTGGAGACGCCATCCACGCTGTTTTGACCTCCATAGAAGACACCGGGACCGATC
CAGCCTCCGGACTCTAGAGGATCGAACCCTTGCCACCATGGACAAGAAGTACTCCATTGGGCTCGCTATC
GGCACAAACAGCGTCGGCTGGGCCGTCATTACGGACGAGTACAAGGTGCCGAGCAAAAAATTCAAAGTTC
TGGGCAATACCGATCGCCACAGCATAAAGAAGAACCTCATTGGCGCCCTCCTGTTCGACTCCGGGGAGAC
GGCCGAAGCCACGCGGCTCAAAAGAACAGCACGGCGCAGATATACCCGCAGAAAGAATCGGATCTGCTAC
CTGCAGGAGATCTTTAGTAATGAGATGGCTAAGGTGGATGACTCTTTCTTCCATAGGCTGGAGGAGTCCT
TTTTGGTGGAGGAGGATAAAAAGCACGAGCGCCACCCAATCTTTGGCAATATCGTGGACGAGGTGGCGTA
CCATGAAAAGTACCCAACCATATATCATCTGAGGAAGAAGCTTGTAGACAGTACTGATAAGGCTGACTTG
CGGTTGATCTATCTCGCGCTGGCGCATATGATCAAATTTCGGGGACACTTCCTCATCGAGGGGGACCTGA
ACCCAGACAACAGCGATGTCGACAAACTCTTTATCCAACTGGTTCAGACTTACAATCAGCTTTTCGAAGA
GAACCCGATCAACGCATCCGGAGTTGACGCCAAAGCAATCCTGAGCGCTAGGCTGTCCAAATCCCGGCGG
CTCGAAAACCTCATCGCACAGCTCCCTGGGGAGAAGAAGAACGGCCTGTTTGGTAATCTTATCGCCCTGT
CACTCGGGCTGACCCCCAACTTTAAATCTAACTTCGACCTGGCCGAAGATGCCAAGCTTCAACTGAGCAA
AGACACCTACGATGATGATCTCGACAATCTGCTGGCCCAGATCGGCGACCAGTACGCAGACCTTTTTTTG
GCGGCAAAGAACCTGTCAGACGCCATTCTGCTGAGTGATATTCTGCGAGTGAACACGGAGATCACCAAAG
CTCCGCTGAGCGCTAGTATGATCAAGCGCTATGATGAGCACCACCAAGACTTGACTTTGCTGAAGGCCCT
TGTCAGACAGCAACTGCCTGAGAAGTACAAGGAAATTTTCTTCGATCAGTCTAAAAATGGCTACGCCGGA
TACATTGACGGCGGAGCAAGCCAGGAGGAATTTTACAAATTTATTAAGCCCATCTTGGAAAAAATGGACG
GCACCGAGGAGCTGCTGGTAAAGCTTAACAGAGAAGATCTGTTGCGCAAACAGCGCACTTTCGACAATGG
AAGCATCCCCCACCAGATTCACCTGGGCGAACTGCACGCTATCCTCAGGCGGCAAGAGGATTTCTACCCC
TTTTTGAAAGATAACAGGGAAAAGATTGAGAAAATCCTCACATTTCGGATACCCTACTATGTAGGCCCCC
TCGCCCGGGGAAATTCCAGATTCGCGTGGATGACTCGCAAATCAGAAGAGACCATCACTCCCTGGAACTT
CGAGGAAGTCGTGGATAAGGGGGCCTCTGCCCAGTCCTTCATCGAAAGGATGACTAACTTTGATAAAAAT
CTGCCTAACGAAAAGGTGCTTCCTAAACACTCTCTGCTGTACGAGTACTTCACAGTTTATAACGAGCTCA
CCAAGGTCAAATACGTCACAGAAGGGATGAGAAAGCCAGCATTCCTGTCTGGAGAGCAGAAGAAAGCTAT
CGTGGACCTCCTCTTCAAGACGAACCGGAAAGTTACCGTGAAACAGCTCAAAGAAGACTATTTCAAAAAG
ATTGAATGTTTCGACTCTGTTGAAATCAGCGGAGTGGAGGATCGCTTCAACGCATCCCTGGGAACGTATC
ACGATCTCCTGAAAATCATTAAAGACAAGGACTTCCTGGACAATGAGGAGAACGAGGACATTCTTGAGGA
CATTGTCCTCACCCTTACGTTGTTTGAAGATAGGGAGATGATTGAAGAACGCTTGAAAACTTACGCTCAT
CTCTTCGACGACAAAGTCATGAAACAGCTCAAGAGGCGCCGATATACAGGATGGGGGCGGCTGTCAAGAA
AACTGATCAATGGGATCCGAGACAAGCAGAGTGGAAAGACAATCCTGGATTTTCTTAAGTCCGATGGATT
TGCCAACCGGAACTTCATGCAGTTGATCCATGATGACTCTCTCACCTTTAAGGAGGACATCCAGAAAGCA
CAAGTTTCTGGCCAGGGGGACAGTCTTCACGAGCACATCGCTAATCTTGCAGGTAGCCCAGCTATCAAAA
AGGGAATACTGCAGACCGTTAAGGTCGTGGATGAACTCGTCAAAGTAATGGGAAGGCATAAGCCCGAGAA
TATCGTTATCGAGATGGCCCGAGAGAACCAAACTACCCAGAAGGGACAGAAGAACAGTAGGGAAAGGATG
AAGAGGATTGAAGAGGGTATAAAAGAACTGGGGTCCCAAATCCTTAAGGAACACCCAGTTGAAAACACCC
AGCTTCAGAATGAGAAGCTCTACCTGTACTACCTGCAGAACGGCAGGGACATGTACGTGGATCAGGAACT
GGACATCAATCGGCTCTCCGACTACGACGTGGCTGCTATCGTGCCCCAGTCTTTTCTCAAAGATGATTCT
ATTGATAATAAAGTGTTGACAAGATCCGATAAAGCTAGAGGGAAGAGTGATAACGTCCCCTCAGAAGAAG
TTGTCAAGAAAATGAAAAATTATTGGCGGCAGCTGCTGAACGCCAAACTGATCACACAACGGAAGTTCGA
TAATCTGACTAAGGCTGAACGAGGTGGCCTGTCTGAGTTGGATAAAGCCGGCTTCATCAAAAGGCAGCTT
GTTGAGACACGCCAGATCACCAAGCACGTGGCCCAAATTCTCGATTCACGCATGAACACCAAGTACGATG
AAAATGACAAACTGATTCGAGAGGTGAAAGTTATTACTCTGAAGTCTAAGCTGGTCTCAGATTTCAGAAA
GGACTTTCAGTTTTATAAGGTGAGAGAGATCAACAATTACCACCATGCGCATGATGCCTACCTGAATGCA
GTGGTAGGCACTGCACTTATCAAAAAATATCCCAAGCTTGAATCTGAATTTGTTTACGGAGACTATAAAG
TGTACGATGTTAGGAAAATGATCGCAAAGTCTGAGCAGGAAATAGGCAAGGCCACCGCTAAGTACTTCTT
TTACAGCAATATTATGAATTTTTTCAAGACCGAGATTACACTGGCCAATGGAGAGATTCGGAAGCGACCA
CTTATCGAAACAAACGGAGAAACAGGAGAAATCGTGTGGGACAAGGGTAGGGATTTCGCGACAGTCCGGA
AGGTCCTGTCCATGCCGCAGGTGAACATCGTTAAAAAGACCGAAGTACAGACCGGAGGCTTCTCCAAGGA
AAGTATCCTCCCGAAAAGGAACAGCGACAAGCTGATCGCACGCAAAAAAGATTGGGACCCCAAGAAATAC
GGCGGATTCGATTCTCCTACAGTCGCTTACAGTGTACTGGTTGTGGCCAAAGTGGAGAAAGGGAAGTCTA
AAAAACTCAAAAGCGTCAAGGAACTGCTGGGCATCACAATCATGGAGCGATCAAGCTTCGAAAAAAACCC
CATCGACTTTCTCGAGGCGAAAGGATATAAAGAGGTCAAAAAAGACCTCATCATTAAGCTTCCCAAGTAC
TCTCTCTTTGAGCTTGAAAACGGCCGGAAACGAATGCTCGCTAGTGCGGGCGAGCTGCAGAAAGGTAACG
AGCTGGCACTGCCCTCTAAATACGTTAATTTCTTGTATCTGGCCAGCCACTATGAAAAGCTCAAAGGGTC
TCCCGAAGATAATGAGCAGAAGCAGCTGTTCGTGGAACAACACAAACACTACCTTGATGAGATCATCGAG
CAAATAAGCGAATTCTCCAAAAGAGTGATCCTCGCCGACGCTAACCTCGATAAGGTGCTTTCTGCTTACA
ATAAGCACAGGGATAAGCCCATCAGGGAGCAGGCAGAAAACATTATCCACTTGTTTACTCTGACCAACTT
GGGCGCGCCTGCAGCCTTCAAGTACTTCGACACCACCATAGACAGAAAGCGGTACACCTCTACAAAGGAG
GTCCTGGACGCCACACTGATTCATCAGTCAATTACGGGGCTCTATGAAACAAGAATCGACCTCTCTCAGC
TCGGTGGAGACAGCAGGGCTGACCCCAAGAAGAAGAGGAAGGTGAGTGGTGGAGGAAGTGGCGGGTCAGG
GTCGAGCCAGTACCTGCCCGACACCGACGACCGGCACCGGATCGAGGAAAAGCGGAAGCGGACCTACGAG
ACATTCAAGAGCATCATGAAGAAGTCCCCCTTCAGCGGCCCCACCGACCCTAGACCTCCACCTAGAAGAA
TCGCCGTGCCCAGCAGATCCAGCGCCAGCGTGCCAAAACCTGCCCCCCAGCCTTACCCCTTCACCAGCAG
CCTGAGCACCATCAACTACGACGAGTTCCCTACCATGGTGTTCCCCAGCGGCCAGATCTCTCAGGCCTCT
GCTCTGGCTCCAGCCCCTCCTCAGGTGCTGCCTCAGGCTCCTGCTCCTGCACCAGCTCCAGCCATGGTGT
CTGCACTGGCTCAGGCACCAGCACCCGTGCCTGTGCTGGCTCCTGGACCTCCACAGGCTGTGGCTCCACC
AGCCCCTAAACCTACACAGGCCGGCGAGGGCACACTGTCTGAAGCTCTGCTGCAGCTGCAGTTCGACGAC
GAGGATCTGGGAGCCCTGCTGGGAAACAGCACCGATCCTGCCGTGTTCACCGACCTGGCCAGCGTGGACA
ACAGCGAGTTCCAGCAGCTGCTGAACCAGGGCATCCCTGTGGCCCCTCACACCACCGAGCCCATGCTGAT
GGAATACCCCGAGGCCATCACCCGGCTCGTGACAGGCGCTCAGAGGCCTCCTGATCCAGCTCCTGCCCCT
CTGGGAGCACCAGGCCTGCCTAATGGACTGCTGTCTGGCGACGAGGACTTCAGCTCTATCGCCGATATGG
ATTTCTCAGCCTTGCTGTAGAAGAATTCGATCCCTACCGGTTAGTAATGAGTTTAAACGGGGGAGGCTAA
CTGAAACACGGAAGGAGACAATACCGGAAGGAACCCGCGCTATGACGGCAATAAAAAGACAGAATAAAAC
GCACGGGTGTTGGGTCGTTTGTTCATAAACGCGGGGTTCGGTCCCAGGGCTGGCACTCTGTCGATACCCC
ACCGAGACCCCATTGGGGCCAATACGCCCGCGTTTCTTCCTTTTCCCCACCCCACCCCCCAAGTTCGGGT
GAAGGCCCAGGGCTCGCAGCCAACGTCGGGGCGGCAGGCCCTCCATAGTCGGTCGTTCGGCTGCGGCGAG
CGGTATCAGCTCACTCAAAGGCGGTAATACGGTTATCCACAGAATCAGGGGATAACGCAGGAAAGAACAT
GTGAGCAAAAGGCCAGCAAAAGGCCAGGAACCGTAAAAAGGCCGCGTTGCTGGCGTTTTTCCATAGGCTC
CGCCCCCCTGACGAGCATCACAAAAATCGACGCTCAAGTCAGAGGTGGCGAAACCCGACAGGACTATAAA
GATACCAGGCGTTTCCCCCTGGAAGCTCCCTCGTGCGCTCTCCTGTTCCGACCCTGCCGCTTACCGGATA
CCTGTCCGCCTTTCTCCCTTCGGGAAGCGTGGCGCTTTCTCATAGCTCACGCTGTAGGTATCTCAGTTCG
GTGTAGGTCGTTCGCTCCAAGCTGGGCTGTGTGCACGAACCCCCCGTTCAGCCCGACCGCTGCGCCTTAT
CCGGTAACTATCGTCTTGAGTCCAACCCGGTAAGACACGACTTATCGCCACTGGCAGCAGCCACTGGTAA
CAGGATTAGCAGAGCGAGGTATGTAGGCGGTGCTACAGAGTTCTTGAAGTGGTGGCCTAACTACGGCTAC
ACTAGAAGAACAGTATTTGGTATCTGCGCTCTGCTGAAGCCAGTTACCTTCGGAAAAAGAGTTGGTAGCT
CTTGATCCGGCAAACAAACCACCGCTGGTAGCGGTGGTTTTTTTGTTTGCAAGCAGCAGATTACGCGCAG
AAAAAAAGGATCTCAAGAAGATCCTTTGATCTTTTCTACGGGGTCTGACGCTCAGTGGAACGAAAACTCA
CGTTAAGGGATTTTGGTCATGAGATTATCAAAAAGGATCTTCACCTAGATCCTTTTAAATTAAAAATGAA
GTTTTAAATCAATCTAAAGTATATATGAGTAAACTTGGTCTGACAGTTACCAATGCTTAATCAGTGAGGC
ACCTATCTCAGCGATCTGTCTATTTCGTTCATCCATAGTTGCCTGACTCCCCGTCGTGTAGATAACTACG
ATACGGGAGGGCTTACCATCTGGCCCCAGTGCTGCAATGATACCGCGAGACCCACGCTCACCGGCTCCAG
ATTTATCAGCAATAAACCAGCCAGCCGGAAGGGCCGAGCGCAGAAGTGGTCCTGCAACTTTATCCGCCTC
CATCCAGTCTATTAATTGTTGCCGGGAAGCTAGAGTAAGTAGTTCGCCAGTTAATAGTTTGCGCAACGTT
GTTGCCATTGCTACAGGCATCGTGGTGTCACGCTCGTCGTTTGGTATGGCTTCATTCAGCTCCGGTTCCC
AACGATCAAGGCGAGTTACATGATCCCCCATGTTGTGCAAAAAAGCGGTTAGCTCCTTCGGTCCTCCGAT
CGTTGTCAGAAGTAAGTTGGCCGCAGTGTTATCACTCATGGTTATGGCAGCACTGCATAATTCTCTTACT
GTCATGCCATCCGTAAGATGCTTTTCTGTGACTGGTGAGTACTCAACCAAGTCATTCTGAGAATAGTGTA
TGCGGCGACCGAGTTGCTCTTGCCCGGCGTCAATACGGGATAATACCGCGCCACATAGCAGAACTTTAAA
AGTGCTCATCATTGGAAAACGTTCTTCGGGGCGAAAACTCTCAAGGATCTTACCGCTGTTGAGATCCAGT
TCGATGTAACCCACTCGTGCACCCAACTGATCTTCAGCATCTTTTACTTTCACCAGCGTTTCTGGGTGAG
CAAAAACAGGAAGGCAAAATGCCGCAAAAAAGGGAATAAGGGCGACACGGAAATGTTGAATACTCATACT
CTTCCTTTTTCAATATTATTGAAGCATTTATCAGGGTTATTGTCTCATGAGCGGATACATATTTGAATGT
ATTTAGAAAAATAAACAAATAGGGGTTCCGCGCACATTTCCCCGAAAAGTGCCACCTGACGTCGACGGAT
CGGGAGATCTCCCGATCCCCTATGGTGCACTCTCAGTACAATCTGCTCTGATGCCGCATAGTTAAGCCAG
TATCTGCTCCCTGCTTGTGTGTTGGAGGTCGCTGAGTAGTGCGCGAGC
